>Addgene plasmid #222320 | Str-KDEL_SBP-mCherry-LAMP1-Y414A | addgene full sequence | sequence record 442326 | Addgene NGS Result
GACGGATCGGGAGATCTCCCGATCCCCTATGGTGCACTCTCAGTACAATCTGCTCTGATGCCGCATAGTT
AAGCCAGTATCTGCTCCCTGCTTGTGTGTTGGAGGTCGCTGAGTAGTGCGCGAGCAAAATTTAAGCTACA
ACAAGGCAAGGCTTGACCGACAATTGCATGAAGAATCTGCTTAGGGTTAGGCGTTTTGCGCTGCTTCGCG
ATGTACGGGCCAGATATACGCGTTGACATTGATTATTGACTAGTTATTAATAGTAATCAATTACGGGGTC
ATTAGTTCATAGCCCATATATGGAGTTCCGCGTTACATAACTTACGGTAAATGGCCCGCCTGGCTGACCG
CCCAACGACCCCCGCCCATTGACGTCAATAATGACGTATGTTCCCATAGTAACGCCAATAGGGACTTTCC
ATTGACGTCAATGGGTGGAGTATTTACGGTAAACTGCCCACTTGGCAGTACATCAAGTGTATCATATGCC
AAGTACGCCCCCTATTGACGTCAATGACGGTAAATGGCCCGCCTGGCATTATGCCCAGTACATGACCTTA
TGGGACTTTCCTACTTGGCAGTACATCTACGTATTAGTCATCGCTATTACCATGGTGATGCGGTTTTGGC
AGTACATCAATGGGCGTGGATAGCGGTTTGACTCACGGGGATTTCCAAGTCTCCACCCCATTGACGTCAA
TGGGAGTTTGTTTTGGCACCAAAATCAACGGGACTTTCCAAAATGTCGTAACAACTCCGCCCCATTGACG
CAAATGGGCGGTAGGCGTGTACGGTGGGAGGTCTATATAAGCAGAGCTCTCTGGCTAACTAGAGAACCCA
CTGCTTACTGGCTTATCGAAATTAATACGACTCACTATAGGGAGACCCAAGCTTGGTACCGAGCTCGGAT
CGATATCTGCGGCCTAGCTAGCGCTTAAGGCCTGTTAACCGGTATGGATGTATGCGTCCGTCTTGCCCTG
TGGCTCCTCTGGGGACTCCTCCTGCACCAGGGCCAGAGCCTCAGCCATAGTCACAGTGAGAAGGCGACAG
GAACCAGCTCGGGCGCCGGTTTAAACGACCCTAGCAAAGACTCAAAAGCTCAGGTGTCCGCTGCCGAGGC
TGGCATTACTGGAACATGGTACAATCAGCTCGGGAGCACCTTTATTGTGACTGCTGGAGCCGATGGAGCC
CTCACCGGAACATACGAATCTGCTGTGGGAAACGCCGAATCACGGTACGTCCTCACTGGCCGATACGATA
GTGCCCCTGCCACCGACGGATCTGGGACTGCCCTGGGATGGACTGTCGCTTGGAAAAACAACTACCGGAA
TGCTCATTCTGCCACAACATGGAGTGGACAGTACGTGGGAGGCGCTGAGGCTAGAATCAATACACAGTGG
CTGCTCACATCTGGCACAACCGAGGCAAATGCTTGGAAATCCACCCTGGTGGGACATGACACATTCACCA
AAGTGAAACCCTCCGCCGCTTCAATCGATGCCGCCAAAAAAGCCGGAGTCAACAACGGCAATCCTCTGGA
TGCCGTCCAGCAGCTCGGACCGAAAGATGAACTGTGAGCGGCCGCATAGATAACTGATCCAGTGTGCTGG
AATTAATTCGCTGTCTGCGAGGGCCAGCTGTTGGGGTGAGTACTCCCTCTCAAAAGCGGGCATGACTTCT
GCGCTAAGATTGTCAGTTTCCAAAAACGAGGAGGATTTGATATTCACCTGGCCCGCGGTGATGCCTTTGA
GGGTGGCCGCGTCCATCTGGTCAGAAAAGACAATCTTTTTGTTGTCAAGCTTGAGGTGTGGCAGGCTTGA
GATCTGGCCATACACTTGAGTGACAATGACATCCACTTTGCCTTTCTCTCCACAGGTGTCCACTCCCAGG
TCCAACTGCAGGTCGAGCATGCATCTAGGGCGGCCAATTCCGCCCCTCTCCCCCCCCCCCTCTCCCTCCC
CCCCCCCTAACGTTACTGGCCGAAGCCGCTTGGAATAAGGCCGGTGTGCGTTTGTCTATATGTTATTTTC
CACCATATTGCCGTCTTTTGGCAATGTGAGGGCCCGGAAACCTGGCCCTGTCTTCTTGACGAGCATTCCT
AGGGGTCTTTCCCCTCTCGCCAAAGGAATGCAAGGTCTGTTGAATGTCGTGAAGGAAGCAGTTCCTCTGG
AAGCTTCTTGAAGACAAACAACGTCTGTAGCGACCCTTTGCAGGCAGCGGAACCCCCCACCTGGCGACAG
GTGCCTCTGCGGCCAAAAGCCACGTGTATAAGATACACCTGCAAAGGCGGCACAACCCCAGTGCCACGTT
GTGAGTTGGATAGTTGTGGAAAGAGTCAAATGGCTCTCCTCAAGCGTATTCAACAAGGGGCTGAAGGATG
CCCAGAAGGTACCCCATTGTATGGGATCTGATCTGGGGCCTCGGTGCACATGCTTTACATGTGTTTAGTC
GAGGTTAAAAAAACGTCTAGGCCCCCCGAACCACGGGGACGTGGTTTTCCTTTGAAAAACACGATGATAA
GCTTGCCACAACCCGGGAGGCGCGCCATGTACAGGATGCAACTCCTGTCTTGCATTGCACTAAGTCTTGC
ACTTGTCACGAATTCCGACGAGAAGACCACTGGTTGGCGAGGTGGACACGTTGTTGAAGGACTGGCTGGG
GAACTTGAACAACTTCGTGCACGACTGGAGCATCACCCACAAGGTCAACGTGAACCACCTGCAGGTGTGA
GCAAGGGCGAGGAGGATAACATGGCCATCATCAAGGAGTTCATGCGCTTCAAGGTGCACATGGAGGGCTC
CGTGAACGGCCACGAGTTCGAGATCGAGGGCGAGGGCGAGGGCCGCCCCTACGAGGGCACCCAGACCGCC
AAGCTGAAGGTGACCAAGGGTGGCCCCCTGCCCTTCGCCTGGGACATCCTGTCCCCTCAGTTCATGTACG
GCTCCAAGGCCTACGTGAAGCACCCCGCCGACATCCCCGACTACTTGAAGCTGTCCTTCCCCGAGGGCTT
CAAGTGGGAGCGCGTGATGAACTTCGAGGACGGCGGCGTGGTGACCGTGACCCAGGACTCCTCCCTACAG
GACGGCGAGTTCATCTACAAGGTGAAGCTGCGCGGCACCAACTTCCCCTCCGACGGCCCCGTAATGCAGA
AGAAGACCATGGGCTGGGAGGCCTCCTCCGAGCGGATGTACCCCGAGGACGGCGCCCTGAAGGGCGAGAT
CAAGCAGAGGCTGAAGCTGAAGGACGGCGGCCACTACGACGCTGAGGTCAAGACCACCTACAAGGCCAAG
AAGCCCGTGCAGCTGCCCGGCGCCTACAACGTCAACATCAAGTTGGACATCACCTCCCACAACGAGGACT
ACACCATCGTGGAACAGTACGAACGCGCCGAGGGCCGCCACTCCACCGGCGGCATGGACGAGCTGTACAA
GGGCCGGCCAGCAATGTTTATGGTGAAAAATGGCAACGGGACCGCGTGCATAATGGCCAACTTCTCTGCT
GCCTTCTCAGTGAACTACGACACCAAGAGTGGCCCTAAGAACATGACCTTTGACCTGCCATCAGATGCCA
CAGTGGTGCTCAACCGCAGCTCCTGTGGAAAAGAGAACACTTCTGACCCCAGTCTCGTGATTGCTTTTGG
AAGAGGACATACACTCACTCTCAATTTCACGAGAAATGCAACACGTTACAGCGTCCAGCTCATGAGTTTT
GTTTATAACTTGTCAGACACACACCTTTTCCCCAATGCGAGCTCCAAAGAAATCAAGACTGTGGAATCTA
TAACTGACATCAGGGCAGATATAGATAAAAAATACAGATGTGTTAGTGGCACCCAGGTCCACATGAACAA
CGTGACCGTAACGCTCCATGATGCCACCATCCAGGCGTACCTTTCCAACAGCAGCTTCAGCAGGGGAGAG
ACACGCTGTGAACAAGACAGGCCTTCCCCAACCACAGCGCCCCCTGCGCCACCCAGCCCCTCGCCCTCAC
CCGTGCCCAAGAGCCCCTCTGTGGACAAGTACAACGTGAGCGGCACCAACGGGACCTGCCTGCTGGCCAG
CATGGGGCTGCAGCTGAACCTCACCTATGAGAGGAAGGACAACACGACGGTGACAAGGCTTCTCAACATC
AACCCCAACAAGACCTCGGCCAGCGGGAGCTGCGGCGCCCACCTGGTGACTCTGGAGCTGCACAGCGAGG
GCACCACCGTCCTGCTCTTCCAGTTCGGGATGAATGCAAGTTCTAGCCGGTTTTTCCTACAAGGAATCCA
GTTGAATACAATTCTTCCTGACGCCAGAGACCCTGCCTTTAAAGCTGCCAACGGCTCCCTGCGAGCGCTG
CAGGCCACAGTCGGCAATTCCTACAAGTGCAACGCGGAGGAGCACGTCCGTGTCACGAAGGCGTTTTCAG
TCAATATATTCAAAGTGTGGGTCCAGGCTTTCAAGGTGGAAGGTGGCCAGTTTGGCTCTGTGGAGGAGTG
TCTGCTGGACGAGAACAGCATGCTGATCCCCATCGCTGTGGGTGGTGCCCTGGCGGGGCTGGTCCTCATC
GTCCTCATCGCCTACCTCGTCGGCAGGAAGAGGAGTCACGCAGGCGCCCAGACTATCTAGGGCCTCGAGG
GCCTTAATTAACTCTAGATAACTGATCATAATCAGCCATACCACATTTGTTGAGGTTTTACTTGCTTTAA
AAAACCTCCCACACCTCCCCCTGAACCTGAAACATAAAATGAATGCAATTGTTGTTGTTAACTTGTTTAT
TGCAGCTTATAATGGTTACAAATAAAGCAATAGCATCACAAATTTCACAAATAAAGCATTTTTTTCACTG
CATTCTAGTTGTGGTTTGTCCAAACTCATCAATGTATCTTAACGCGTCGAGTGCATTCTAGTTGTGGTTT
GTCCAAACTCATCAATGTATCTTATCATGTCTGTATACCGTCGACCTCTAGCTAGAGCTTGGCGTAATCA
TGGTCATAGCTGTTTCCTGTGTGAAATTGTTATCCGCTCACAATTCCACACAACATACGAGCCGGAAGCA
TAAGGTGTAAAGCCTGGGGTGCCTAATGAGTGAGCTAACTCACATTAATTGCGTTGCGCTCACTGCCCGC
TTTCCAGTCGGGAAACCTGTCGTGCCAGCTGCATTAATGAATCGGCCAACGCGCGGGGAGAGGCGGTTTG
CGTATTGGGCGCTCTTCCGCTTCCTCGCTCACTGACTCGCTGCGCTCGGTCGTTCGGCTGCGGCGAGCGG
TATCAGCTCACTCAAAGGCGGTAATACGGTTATCCACAGAATCAGGGGATAACGCAGGAAAGAACATGTG
AGCAAAAGGCCAGCAAAAGGCCAGGAACCGTAAAAAGGCCGCGTTGCTGGCGTTTTTCCATAGGCTCCGC
CCCCCTGACGAGCATCACAAAAATCGACGCTCAAGTCAGAGGTGGCGAAACCCGACAGGACTATAAAGAT
ACCAGGCGTTTCCCCCTGGAAGCTCCCTCGTGCGCTCTCCTGTTCCGACCCTGCCGCTTACCGGATACCT
GTCCGCCTTTCTCCCTTCGGGAAGCGTGGCGCTTTCTCATAGCTCACGCTGTAGGTATCTCAGTTCGGTG
TAGGTCGTTCGCTCCAAGCTGGGCTGTGTGCACGAACCCCCCGTTCAGCCCGACCGCTGCGCCTTATCCG
GTAACTATCGTCTTGAGTCCAACCCGGTAAGACACGACTTATCGCCACTGGCAGCAGCCACTGGTAACAG
GATTAGCAGAGCGAGGTATGTAGGCGGTGCTACAGAGTTCTTGAAGTGGTGGCCTAACTACGGCTACACT
AGAAGAACAGTATTTGGTATCTGCGCTCTGCTGAAGCCAGTTACCTTCGGAAAAAGAGTTGGTAGCTCTT
GATCCGGCAAACAAACCACCGCTGGTAGCGGTGGTTTTTTTGTTTGCAAGCAGCAGATTACGCGCAGAAA
AAAAGGATCTCAAGAAGATCCTTTGATCTTTTCTACGGGGTCTGACGCTCAGTGGAACGAAAACTCACGT
TAAGGGATTTTGGTCATGAGATTATCAAAAAGGATCTTCACCTAGATCCTTTTAAATTAAAAATGAAGTT
TTAAATCAATCTAAAGTATATATGAGTAAACTTGGTCTGACAGTTACCAATGCTTAATCAGTGAGGCACC
TATCTCAGCGATCTGTCTATTTCGTTCATCCATAGTTGCCTGACTCCCCGTCGTGTAGATAACTACGATA
CGGGAGGGCTTACCATCTGGCCCCAGTGCTGCAATGATACCGCGAGACCCACGCTCACCGGCTCCAGATT
TATCAGCAATAAACCAGCCAGCCGGAAGGGCCGAGCGCAGAAGTGGTCCTGCAACTTTATCCGCCTCCAT
CCAGTCTATTAATTGTTGCCGGGAAGCTAGAGTAAGTAGTTCGCCAGTTAATAGTTTGCGCAACGTTGTT
GCCATTGCTACAGGCATCGTGGTGTCACGCTCGTCGTTTGGTATGGCTTCATTCAGCTCCGGTTCCCAAC
GATCAAGGCGAGTTACATGATCCCCCATGTTGTGCAAAAAAGCGGTTAGCTCCTTCGGTCCTCCGATCGT
TGTCAGAAGTAAGTTGGCCGCAGTGTTATCACTCATGGTTATGGCAGCACTGCATAATTCTCTTACTGTC
ATGCCATCCGTAAGATGCTTTTCTGTGACTGGTGAGTACTCAACCAAGTCATTCTGAGAATAGTGTATGC
GGCGACCGAGTTGCTCTTGCCCGGCGTCAATACGGGATAATACCGCGCCACATAGCAGAACTTTAAAAGT
GCTCATCATTGGAAAACGTTCTTCGGGGCGAAAACTCTCAAGGATCTTACCGCTGTTGAGATCCAGTTCG
ATGTAACCCACTCGTGCACCCAACTGATCTTCAGCATCTTTTACTTTCACCAGCGTTTCTGGGTGAGCAA
AAACAGGAAGGCAAAATGCCGCAAAAAAGGGAATAAGGGCGACACGGAAATGTTGAATACTCATACTCTT
CCTTTTTCAATATTATTGAAGCATTTATCAGGGTTATTGTCTCATGAGCGGATACATATTTGAATGTATT
TAGAAAAATAAACAAATAGGGGTTCCGCGCACATTTCCCCGAAAAGTGCCACCTGACGTC
Features (pLannotate 1.2.2; 22 found; start..end, strand, type, name):
     28..80      -  misc_feature   bom (fragment): basis of mobility region from pBR322
    235..614     +  enhancer       CMV enhancer: human cytomegalovirus immediate early enhancer
    615..818     +  promoter       CMV promoter: human cytomegalovirus (CMV) immediate early promoter
    814..847     +  LTR            5' LTR (truncated) (fragment): truncated 5' long terminal repeat (LTR) from HIV-1
    863..881     +  promoter       T7 promoter: promoter for bacteriophage T7 RNA polymerase
    954..1067    +  CDS            STIM1 (fragment): STIM1_HUMAN - Also known as GOK From Homo sapiens (Human).
   1053..1553    +  CDS            SAV_STRAV (fragment): Experimental evidence at protein level: Swiss-Prot protein existence level 1. The biological function of streptavidin is not known. Forms a strong non-covalent specific complex with biotin (one molecule of biotin per subunit of streptavidin). From Streptomyces avidinii.
   1646..1875    +  intron         chimeric intron: chimera between introns from adenovirus and immunoglobulin heavy chain genes
   2058..2520    +  misc_feature   IRES: internal ribosome entry site (IRES) of the encephalomyocarditis virus (EMCV)
   2547..2605    +  sig_peptide    IL-2 signal sequence: human interleukin-2 signal sequence
   2727..3431    +  CDS            mCherry: mCherry is a basic (constitutively fluorescent) red fluorescent protein published in 2004, derived from Discosoma sp.. It is reported to be a very rapidly-maturing monomer with low acid sensitivity.
   3439..4610    +  CDS            LAMP1 (fragment): human lysosome-associated membrane glycoprotein 1
   4643..4727    +  CDS            large T antigen (fragment): large T antigen from SV40 (simian virus 40)
   4750..4871    +  polyA_signal   SV40 poly(A) signal: SV40 polyadenylation signal
   4882..4933    +  polyA_signal   SV40 poly(A) signal (fragment): SV40 polyadenylation signal
   4997..5013    -  protein_bind   lac operator: The lac repressor binds to the lac operator to inhibit transcription in E. coli. This inhibition can be relieved by adding lactose or isopropyl-β-D-thiogalactopyranoside (IPTG). lac repressor encoded by lacI
   5021..5051    -  promoter       lac promoter: promoter for the E. coli lac operon
   5066..5087    -  protein_bind   CAP binding site: CAP binding activates transcription in the presence of cAMP. E. coli catabolite activator protein
   5100..5192    -  CDS            lacI (fragment): lac repressor; lacI; The lac repressor binds to the lac operator to inhibit transcription in E. coli. This inhibition can be relieved by adding lactose or isopropyl-β-D-thiogalactopyranoside (IPTG).
   5375..5963    -  rep_origin     ori: high-copy-number ColE1/pMB1/pBR322/pUC origin of replication
   6134..6994    -  CDS            AmpR: β-lactamase; bla; confers resistance to ampicillin, carbenicillin, and related antibiotics
   6995..7099    -  promoter       AmpR promoter: bla
