[The description below was written by a language model from this plasmid's Addgene catalogue record and pLannotate feature annotations shown in this document.]
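Description:
Str-KDEL_SBP-mCherry-LAMP1-Y414A is a bicistronic mammalian expression plasmid built on the pIRES-neo3 backbone and designed for the RUSH (retention using selective hooks) approach to synchronizing secretory traffic. It is maintained in E. coli as a high-copy plasmid through a ColE1/pUC-type origin and is selected with ampicillin via the β-lactamase gene. The annotated feature table shows no neomycin resistance cassette, which suggests that the position downstream of the IRES is occupied by the reporter rather than a mammalian selection marker.

A single CMV enhancer/promoter drives one transcript that ends at an SV40 polyadenylation signal. The first open reading frame encodes the "hook": core streptavidin preceded by a short segment annotated as a STIM1 fragment, presumably serving as a signal sequence, and carrying the KDEL ER-retrieval motif named in the construct title, so that streptavidin resides in the ER lumen. A chimeric intron and an EMCV IRES follow, allowing cap-independent translation of the second cistron, the "reporter". This consists of an IL-2 signal sequence, a streptavidin-binding peptide (SBP, stated in the record but not separately annotated), mCherry and human LAMP1 carrying the Y414A substitution. According to the associated publication title, this relates to the clathrin adaptor binding motif of the protein.

In cells, SBP binding to the streptavidin hook holds the fluorescent LAMP1 mutant in the ER. In RUSH systems, adding biotin releases the reporter as a synchronous wave. The stated purpose is to synchronize trafficking of this LAMP1 mutant from the ER, enabling live imaging of its sorting through the Golgi towards lysosomes.
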