Addgene plasmid #222320: Str-KDEL_SBP-mCherry-LAMP1-Y414A
Purpose: Synchronize the trafficking of LAMP1-A17 from the ER.
Depositing lab: Franck Perez. Depositing organization: Institut Curie. Publication: Lysosomal membrane proteins LAMP1 and LIMP2 are segregated in the Golgi apparatus independently of their clathrin adaptor binding motif. Ecard J, Lian YL, Divoux S, Gouveia Z, Vigne E, Perez F, Boncompain G. Mol Biol Cell. 2024 Mar 1;35(3):ar42. doi: 10.1091/mbc.E23-06-0251. Epub 2024 Jan 17. PubMed 38231876.
Backbone
  Vector backbone: pIRES-neo3
  Vector type: Mammalian Expression
Growth in bacteria
  Bacterial resistance: Ampicillin, 100 μg/mL
  Growth temperature: 37°C
  Growth strain: DH5alpha
  Copy number: High Copy
Gene/Insert
  Gene/Insert name: Streptavidin-KDEL and LAMP1-Y414A fused to SBP-mCherry (alt name: LAMP1)
  Species: H. sapiens (human)
  Entrez Gene: LAMP1 (a.k.a. CD107a, LAMPA, LGP120)
  Promoter: CMV
  Cloning method: Restriction Enzyme; 5′ cloning site Unknown (unknown if destroyed)
Terms and licenses: Academic/Nonprofit Terms; Industry Terms: Not Available to Industry
How to cite: Str-KDEL_SBP-mCherry-LAMP1-Y414A was a gift from Franck Perez (Addgene plasmid # 222320 ; http://n2t.net/addgene:222320 ; RRID:Addgene_222320)
